>Addgene plasmid #139851 | pLenti-X1-Neo-DDRGK1-K120R-HA | addgene full sequence | sequence record 275647 | Addgene NGS Result
AGGTGGCACTTTTCGGGGAAATGTGCGCGGAACCCCTATTTGTTTATTTTTCTAAATACATTCAAATATG
TATCCGCTCATGAGACAATAACCCTGATAAATGCTTCAATAATATTGAAAAAGGAAGAGTATGAGTATTC
AACATTTCCGTGTCGCCCTTATTCCCTTTTTTGCGGCATTTTGCCTTCCTGTTTTTGCTCACCCAGAAAC
GCTGGTGAAAGTAAAAGATGCTGAAGATCAGTTGGGTGCACGAGTGGGTTACATCGAACTGGATCTCAAC
AGCGGTAAGATCCTTGAGAGTTTTCGCCCCGAAGAACGTTTTCCAATGATGAGCACTTTTAAAGTTCTGC
TATGTGGCGCGGTATTATCCCGTATTGACGCCGGGCAAGAGCAACTCGGTCGCCGCATACACTATTCTCA
GAATGACTTGGTTGAGTACTCACCAGTCACAGAAAAGCATCTTACGGATGGCATGACAGTAAGAGAATTA
TGCAGTGCTGCCATAACCATGAGTGATAACACTGCGGCCAACTTACTTCTGACAACGATCGGAGGACCGA
AGGAGCTAACCGCTTTTTTGCACAACATGGGGGATCATGTAACTCGCCTTGATCGTTGGGAACCGGAGCT
GAATGAAGCCATACCAAACGACGAGCGTGACACCACGATGCCTGTAGCAATGGCAACAACGTTGCGCAAA
CTATTAACTGGCGAACTACTTACTCTAGCTTCCCGGCAACAATTAATAGACTGGATGGAGGCGGATAAAG
TTGCAGGACCACTTCTGCGCTCGGCCCTTCCGGCTGGCTGGTTTATTGCTGATAAATCTGGAGCCGGTGA
GCGTGGGTCTCGCGGTATCATTGCAGCACTGGGGCCAGATGGTAAGCCCTCCCGTATCGTAGTTATCTAC
ACGACGGGGAGTCAGGCAACTATGGATGAACGAAATAGACAGATCGCTGAGATAGGTGCCTCACTGATTA
AGCATTGGTAACTGTCAGACCAAGTTTACTCATATATACTTTAGATTGATTTAAAACTTCATTTTTAATT
TAAAAGGATCTAGGTGAAGATCCTTTTTGATAATCTCATGACCAAAATCCCTTAACGTGAGTTTTCGTTC
CACTGAGCGTCAGACCCCGTAGAAAAGATCAAAGGATCTTCTTGAGATCCTTTTTTTCTGCGCGTAATCT
GCTGCTTGCAAACAAAAAAACCACCGCTACCAGCGGTGGTTTGTTTGCCGGATCAAGAGCTACCAACTCT
TTTTCCGAAGGTAACTGGCTTCAGCAGAGCGCAGATACCAAATACTGTTCTTCTAGTGTAGCCGTAGTTA
GGCCACCACTTCAAGAACTCTGTAGCACCGCCTACATACCTCGCTCTGCTAATCCTGTTACCAGTGGCTG
CTGCCAGTGGCGATAAGTCGTGTCTTACCGGGTTGGACTCAAGACGATAGTTACCGGATAAGGCGCAGCG
GTCGGGCTGAACGGGGGGTTCGTGCACACAGCCCAGCTTGGAGCGAACGACCTACACCGAACTGAGATAC
CTACAGCGTGAGCTATGAGAAAGCGCCACGCTTCCCGAAGGGAGAAAGGCGGACAGGTATCCGGTAAGCG
GCAGGGTCGGAACAGGAGAGCGCACGAGGGAGCTTCCAGGGGGAAACGCCTGGTATCTTTATAGTCCTGT
CGGGTTTCGCCACCTCTGACTTGAGCGTCGATTTTTGTGATGCTCGTCAGGGGGGCGGAGCCTATGGAAA
AACGCCAGCAACGCGGCCTTTTTACGGTTCCTGGCCTTTTGCTGGCCTTTTGCTCACATGTTCTTTCCTG
CGTTATCCCCTGATTCTGTGGATAACCGTATTACCGCCTTTGAGTGAGCTGATACCGCTCGCCGCAGCCG
AACGACCGAGCGCAGCGAGTCAGTGAGCGAGGAAGCGGAAGAGCGCCCAATACGCAAACCGCCTCTCCCC
GCGCGTTGGCCGATTCATTAATGCAGCTGGCACGACAGGTTTCCCGACTGGAAAGCGGGCAGTGAGCGCA
ACGCAATTAATGTGAGTTAGCTCACTCATTAGGCACCCCAGGCTTTACACTTTATGCTTCCGGCTCGTAT
GTTGTGTGGAATTGTGAGCGGATAACAATTTCACACAGGAAACAGCTATGACCATGATTACGCCAAGCGC
GCAATTAACCCTCACTAAAGGGAACAAAAGCTGGAGCTGCAAGCTTAATGTAGTCTTATGCAATACTCTT
GTAGTCTTGCAACATGGTAACGATGAGTTAGCAACATGCCTTACAAGGAGAGAAAAAGCACCGTGCATGC
CGATTGGTGGAAGTAAGGTGGTACGATCGTGCCTTATTAGGAAGGCAACAGACGGGTCTGACATGGATTG
GACGAACCACTGAATTGCCGCATTGCAGAGATATTGTATTTAAGTGCCTAGCTCGATACATAAACGGGTC
TCTCTGGTTAGACCAGATCTGAGCCTGGGAGCTCTCTGGCTAACTAGGGAACCCACTGCTTAAGCCTCAA
TAAAGCTTGCCTTGAGTGCTTCAAGTAGTGTGTGCCCGTCTGTTGTGTGACTCTGGTAACTAGAGATCCC
TCAGACCCTTTTAGTCAGTGTGGAAAATCTCTAGCAGTGGCGCCCGAACAGGGACTTGAAAGCGAAAGGG
AAACCAGAGGAGCTCTCTCGACGCAGGACTCGGCTTGCTGAAGCGCGCACGGCAAGAGGCGAGGGGCGGC
GACTGGTGAGTACGCCAAAAATTTTGACTAGCGGAGGCTAGAAGGAGAGAGATGGGTGCGAGAGCGTCAG
TATTAAGCGGGGGAGAATTAGATCGCGATGGGAAAAAATTCGGTTAAGGCCAGGGGGAAAGAAAAAATAT
AAATTAAAACATATAGTATGGGCAAGCAGGGAGCTAGAACGATTCGCAGTTAATCCTGGCCTGTTAGAAA
CATCAGAAGGCTGTAGACAAATACTGGGACAGCTACAACCATCCCTTCAGACAGGATCAGAAGAACTTAG
ATCATTATATAATACAGTAGCAACCCTCTATTGTGTGCATCAAAGGATAGAGATAAAAGACACCAAGGAA
GCTTTAGACAAGATAGAGGAAGAGCAAAACAAAAGTAAGACCACCGCACAGCAAGCGGCCGCTGATCTTC
AGACCTGGAGGAGGAGATATGAGGGACAATTGGAGAAGTGAATTATATAAATATAAAGTAGTAAAAATTG
AACCATTAGGAGTAGCACCCACCAAGGCAAAGAGAAGAGTGGTGCAGAGAGAAAAAAGAGCAGTGGGAAT
AGGAGCTTTGTTCCTTGGGTTCTTGGGAGCAGCAGGAAGCACTATGGGCGCAGCGTCAATGACGCTGACG
GTACAGGCCAGACAATTATTGTCTGGTATAGTGCAGCAGCAGAACAATTTGCTGAGGGCTATTGAGGCGC
AACAGCATCTGTTGCAACTCACAGTCTGGGGCATCAAGCAGCTCCAGGCAAGAATCCTGGCTGTGGAAAG
ATACCTAAAGGATCAACAGCTCCTGGGGATTTGGGGTTGCTCTGGAAAACTCATTTGCACCACTGCTGTG
CCTTGGAATGCTAGTTGGAGTAATAAATCTCTGGAACAGATTTGGAATCACACGACCTGGATGGAGTGGG
ACAGAGAAATTAACAATTACACAAGCTTAATACACTCCTTAATTGAAGAATCGCAAAACCAGCAAGAAAA
GAATGAACAAGAATTATTGGAATTAGATAAATGGGCAAGTTTGTGGAATTGGTTTAACATAACAAATTGG
CTGTGGTATATAAAATTATTCATAATGATAGTAGGAGGCTTGGTAGGTTTAAGAATAGTTTTTGCTGTAC
TTTCTATAGTGAATAGAGTTAGGCAGGGATATTCACCATTATCGTTTCAGACCCACCTCCCAACCCCGAG
GGGACCCGACAGGCCCGAAGGAATAGAAGAAGAAGGTGGAGAGAGAGACAGAGACAGATCCATTCGATTA
GTGAACGGATCTCGACGGTATCGGTTAACTTTTAAAAGAAAAGGGGGGATTGGGGGGTACAGTGCAGGGG
AAAGAATAGTAGACATAATAGCAACAGACATACAAACTAAAGAATTACAAAAACAAATTACAAAATTCAA
AATTTTATCGTCCAGTGTGGTGGAATTCTGCAGATATCAACAAGTTTGTACAAAAAAGCAGGCTCCACCA
TGGGAACCGACATTGATTATTGACTAGGCTTTTGCAAAAAGCTTTGCAAAGATGGATAAAGTTTTAAACA
GAGAGGAATCTTTGCAGCTAATGGACCTTCTAGGTCTTGAAAGGAGTGGGAATTGGCTCCGGTGCCCGTC
AGTGGGCAGAGCGCACATCGCCCACAGTCCCCGAGAAGTTGGGGGGAGGGGTCGGCAATTGAACCGGTGC
CTAGAGAAGGTGGCGCGGGGTAAACTGGGAAAGTGATGTCGTGTACTGGCTCCGCCTTTTTCCCGAGGGT
GGGGGAGAACCGTATATAAGTGCAGTAGTCGCCGTGAACGTTCTTTTTCGCAACGGGTTTGCCGCCAGAA
CACAGGTAAGTGCCGTGTGTGGTTCCCGCGGGCCTGGCCTCTTTACGGGTTATGGCCCTTGCGTGCCTTG
AATTACTTCCACCTGGCTGCAGTACGTGATTCTTGATCCCGAGCTTCGGGTTGGAAGTGGGTGGGAGAGT
TCGAGGCCTTGCGCTTAAGGAGCCCCTTCGCCTCGTGCTTGAGTTGAGGCCTGGCCTGGGCGCTGGGGCC
GCCGCGTGCGAATCTGGTGGCACCTTCGCGCCTGTCTCGCTGCTTTCGATAAGTCTCTAGCCATTTAAAA
TTTTTGATGACCTGCTGCGACGCTTTTTTTCTGGCAAGATAGTCTTGTAAATGCGGGCCAAGATCTGCAC
ACTGGTATTTCGGTTTTTGGGGCCGCGGGCGGCGACGGGGCCCGTGCGTCCCAGCGCACATGTTCGGCGA
GGCGGGGCCTGCGAGCGCGGCCACCGAGAATCGGACGGGGGTAGTCTCAAGCTGGCCGGCCTGCTCTGGT
GCCTGGCCTCGCGCCGCCGTGTATCGCCCCGCCCTGGGCGGCAAGGCTGGCCCGGTCGGCACCAGTTGCG
TGAGCGGAAAGATGGCCGCTTCCCGGCCCTGCTGCAGGGAGCTCAAAATGGAGGACGCGGCGCTCGGGAG
AGCGGGCGGGTGAGTCACCCACACAAAGGAAAAGGGCCTTTCCGTCCTCAGCCGTCGCTTCATGTGACTC
CACGGAGTACCGGGCGCCGTCCAGGCACCTCGATTAGTTCTCGAGCTTTTGGAGTACGTCGTCTTTAGGT
TGGGGGGAGGGGTTTTATGCGATGGAGTTTCCCCACACTGAGTGGGTGGAGACTGAAGTTAGGCCAGCTT
GGCACTTGATGTAATTCTCCTTGGAATTTGCCCTTTTTGAGTTTGGATCTTGGTTCATTCTCAAGCCTCA
GACAGTGGTTCAAAGTTTTTTTCTTCCATTTCAGGTGTCGTGAGGAATTAGCTTGGTACTAATACGACTC
ACTATAGGGAGACCCAAGCTGGCTAGGTAAGCTTGGTACCGAGCTCGGATCCATGGTGGCGCCTGTGTGG
TACTTGGTAGCGGCGGCTCTGCTAGTCGGCTTTATCCTCTTCCTGACTCGCAGCCGGGGCCGGGCGGCAT
CAGCCGGCCAAGAGCCACTGCACAATGAGGAGCTGGCAGGAGCAGGCCGGGTGGCCCAGCCTGGGCCCCT
GGAGCCTGAGGAGCCGAGAGCTGGAGGCAGGCCTCGGCGCCGGAGGGACCTGGGCAGCCGCCTACAGGCC
CAGCGTCGAGCCCAGCGGGTGGCCTGGGCAGAAGCAGATGAGAACGAGGAGGAAGCTGTCATCCTAGCCC
AGGAGGAGGAAGGTGTCGAGAAGCCAGCGGAAACTCACCTGTCGGGGAAAATTGGAGCTAGGAAACTGCG
GAAGCTGGAGGAGAAACAAGCGCGAAAGGCCCAGCGTGAGGCAGAGGAGGCTGAACGTGAGGAGCGGAAA
CGACTCGAGTCCCAGCGCGAAGCTGAGTGGAAGAAGGAGGAGGAGCGGCTTCGCCTGGAGGAGGAGCAGA
AGGAGGAGGAGGAGAGGAAGGCCCGCGAGGAGCAGGCCCAGCGGGAGCATGAGGAGTACCTGAAACTGAA
GGAGGCCTTTGTGGTGGAGGAGGAAGGCGTAGGAGAGACCATGACTGAGGAACAGTCCCAGAGCTTCCTG
ACAGAGTTCATCAACTACATCAAGCAGTCCAAGGTTGTGCTCTTGGAAGACCTGGCTTCCCAGGTGGGCC
TACGCACTCAGGACACCATAAATCGCATCCAGGACCTGCTGGCTGAGGGGACTATAACAGGTGTGATTGA
CGACCGGGGCAAGTTCATCTACATAACCCCAGAGGAACTGGCCGCCGTGGCCAACTTCATCCGACAGCGG
GGCCGGGTGTCCATCGCCGAGCTTGCCCAAGCCAGCAACTCCCTCATCGCCTGGGGCCGGGAGTCCCCTG
CCCAAGCCCCAGCCGGTGGATCTGGAGGTTCTGGTGGAATGTACCCATACGATGTTCCAGATTACGCTTG
ATCTAGACCCAGCTTTCTTGTACAAAGTGGTTGATATCCAGCACAGTGGCGGCCGCTCGACAATCAACCT
CTGGATTACAAAATTTGTGAAAGATTGACTGGTATTCTTAACTATGTTGCTCCTTTTACGCTATGTGGAT
ACGCTGCTTTAATGCCTTTGTATCATGCTATTGCTTCCCGTATGGCTTTCATTTTCTCCTCCTTGTATAA
ATCCTGGTTGCTGTCTCTTTATGAGGAGTTGTGGCCCGTTGTCAGGCAACGTGGCGTGGTGTGCACTGTG
TTTGCTGACGCAACCCCCACTGGTTGGGGCATTGCCACCACCTGTCAGCTCCTTTCCGGGACTTTCGCTT
TCCCCCTCCCTATTGCCACGGCGGAACTCATCGCCGCCTGCCTTGCCCGCTGCTGGACAGGGGCTCGGCT
GTTGGGCACTGACAATTCCGTGGTGTTGTCGGGGAAGCTGACGTCCTTTCCATGGCTGCTCGCCTGTGTT
GCCACCTGGATTCTGCGCGGGACGTCCTTCTGCTACGTCCCTTCGGCCCTCAATCCAGCGGACCTTCCTT
CCCGCGGCCTGCTGCCGGCTCTGCGGCCTCTTCCGCGTCTTCGCCTTCGCCCTCAGACGAGTCGGATCTC
CCTTTGGGCCGCCTCCCCGCCTGGACCTGCAGGATTCTGCAGATATCCGGACTAGTGATCTAATTCTACC
GGGTAGGGGAGGCGCTTTTCCCAAGGCAGTCTGGAGCATGCGCTTTAGCAGCCCCGCTGGGCACTTGGCG
CTACACAAGTGGCCTCTGGCCTCGCACACATTCCACATCCACCGGTAGGCGCCAACCGGCTCCGTTCTTT
GGTGGCCCCTTCGCGCCACCTTCTACTCCTCCCCTAGTCAGGAAGTTCCCCCCCGCCCCGCAGCTCGCGT
CGTGCAGGACGTGACAAATGGAAGTAGCACGTCTCACTAGTCTCGTGCAGATGGACAGCACCGCTGAGCA
ATGGAAGCGGGTAGGCCTTTGGGGCAGCGGCCAATAGCAGCTTTGCTCCTTCGCTTTCTGGGCTCAGAGG
CTGGGAAGGGGTGGGTCCGGGGGCGGGCTCAGGGGCGGGCTCAGGGGCGGGGCGGGCGCCCGAAGGTCCT
CCGGAGGCCCGGCATTCTGCACGCTTCAAAAGCGCACGTCTGCCGCGCTGTTCTCCTCTTCCTCATCTCC
GGGCCTTTCGACCTGCAGCCAATATGGGATCGGCCATTGAACAAGATGGATTGCACGCAGGTTCTCCGGC
CGCTTGGGTGGAGAGGCTATTCGGCTATGACTGGGCACAACAGACAATCGGCTGCTCTGATGCCGCCGTG
TTCCGGCTGTCAGCGCAGGGGCGCCCGGTTCTTTTTGTCAAGACCGACCTGTCCGGTGCCCTGAATGAAC
TGCAGGACGAGGCAGCGCGGCTATCGTGGCTGGCCACGACGGGCGTTCCTTGCGCAGCTGTGCTCGACGT
TGTCACTGAAGCGGGAAGGGACTGGCTGCTATTGGGCGAAGTGCCGGGGCAGGATCTCCTGTCATCTCAC
CTTGCTCCTGCCGAGAAAGTATCCATCATGGCTGATGCAATGCGGCGGCTGCATACGCTTGATCCGGCTA
CCTGCCCATTCGACCACCAAGCGAAACATCGCATCGAGCGAGCACGTACTCGGATGGAAGCCGGTCTTGT
CGATCAGGATGATCTGGACGAAGAGCATCAGGGGCTCGCGCCAGCCGAACTGTTCGCCAGGCTCAAGGCG
CGCATGCCCGACGGCGAGGATCTCGTCGTGACCCATGGCGATGCCTGCTTGCCGAATATCATGGTGGAAA
ATGGCCGCTTTTCTGGATTCATCGACTGTGGCCGGCTGGGTGTGGCGGACCGCTATCAGGACATAGCGTT
GGCTACCCGTGATATTGCTGAAGAGCTTGGCGGCGAATGGGCTGACCGCTTCCTCGTGCTTTACGGTATC
GCCGCTCCCGATTCGCAGCGCATCGCCTTCTATCGCCTTCTTGACGAGTTCTTCTGAACGCGTCGCCCGC
CCCACGACCCGCAGCGCCCGACCGAAAGGAGCGCACGACCCCATGCATCTCGAGGGCCCGGTACCTTTAA
GACCAATGACTTACAAGGCAGCTGTAGATCTTAGCCACTTTTTAAAAGAAAAGGGGGGACTGGAAGGGCT
AGCTCACTCCCAACGAAGACAAGATCTGCTTTTTGCTTGTACTGGGTCTCTCTGGTTAGACCAGATCTGA
GCCTGGGAGCTCTCTGGCTAACTAGGGAACCCACTGCTTAAGCCTCAATAAAGCTTGCCTTGAGTGCTTC
AAGTAGTGTGTGCCCGTCTGTTGTGTGACTCTGGTAACTAGAGATCCCTCAGACCCTTTTAGTCAGTGTG
GAAAATCTCTAGCAGTAGTAGTTCATGTCATCTTATTATTCAGTATTTATAACTTGCAAAGAAATGAATA
TCAGAGAGTGAGAGGAACTTGTTTATTGCAGCTTATAATGGTTACAAATAAAGCAATAGCATCACAAATT
TCACAAATAAAGCATTTTTTTCACTGCATTCTAGTTGTGGTTTGTCCAAACTCATCAATGTATCTTATCA
TGTCTGGCTCTAGCTATCCCGCCCCTAACTCCGCCCATCCCGCCCCTAACTCCGCCCAGTTCCGCCCATT
CTCCGCCCCATGGCTGACTAATTTTTTTTATTTATGCAGAGGCCGAGGCCGCCTCGGCCTCTGAGCTATT
CCAGAAGTAGTGAGGAGGCTTTTTTGGAGGCCTAGGGACGTACCCAATTCGCCCTATAGTGAGTCGTATT
ACGCGCGCTCACTGGCCGTCGTTTTACAACGTCGTGACTGGGAAAACCCTGGCGTTACCCAACTTAATCG
CCTTGCAGCACATCCCCCTTTCGCCAGCTGGCGTAATAGCGAAGAGGCCCGCACCGATCGCCCTTCCCAA
CAGTTGCGCAGCCTGAATGGCGAATGGG
[124 nt withheld, positions 9549-9672]
C
[91 nt withheld, positions 9674-9764]
A
[49 nt withheld, positions 9766-9814]
CCTTTGACGTTGGAGTCCACGTTCTTT
[37 nt withheld, positions 9842-9878]
ACCCTATCTCGGTCTATTCTTTTGATTTATAAGGGATTTTGCCGATTTCGGCCTATTGGTTAAAAAATGA
GCTGATTTAACAAAAATTTAACGCGAATTTTAACAAAATATTAACGCTTACAATTT
Features (pLannotate 1.2.2; 33 found; start..end, strand, type, name):
     26..130     +  promoter       AmpR promoter: bla
    131..991     +  CDS            AmpR: β-lactamase; bla; confers resistance to ampicillin, carbenicillin, and related antibiotics
   1162..1750    +  rep_origin     ori: high-copy-number ColE1/pMB1/pBR322/pUC origin of replication
   1933..2025    +  CDS            lacI (fragment): lac repressor; lacI; The lac repressor binds to the lac operator to inhibit transcription in E. coli. This inhibition can be relieved by adding lactose or isopropyl-β-D-thiogalactopyranoside (IPTG).
   2038..2059    +  protein_bind   CAP binding site: CAP binding activates transcription in the presence of cAMP. E. coli catabolite activator protein
   2074..2104    +  promoter       lac promoter: promoter for the E. coli lac operon
   2112..2128    +  protein_bind   lac operator: The lac repressor binds to the lac operator to inhibit transcription in E. coli. This inhibition can be relieved by adding lactose or isopropyl-β-D-thiogalactopyranoside (IPTG). lac repressor encoded by lacI
   2173..2191    +  promoter       T3 promoter: promoter for bacteriophage T3 RNA polymerase
   2219..2445    +  promoter       RSV promoter: Rous sarcoma virus enhancer/promoter
   2446..2626    +  LTR            5' LTR (truncated): truncated 5' long terminal repeat (LTR) from HIV-1
   2673..2798    +  misc_feature   HIV-1 Ψ: packaging signal of human immunodeficiency virus type 1
   2782..3145    +  CDS            HIV-1 gag (fragment): gag protein from human immunodeficiency virus 1; gag
   3291..3524    +  misc_feature   RRE: The Rev response element (RRE) of HIV-1 allows for Rev-dependent mRNA export from the nucleus to the cytoplasm.
   3901..4001    +  CDS            Rev (fragment): human immunodeficiency virus 1 (HIV-1) Rev protein; rev; enhances nuclear export of unspliced and incompletely spliced viral mRNAs
   4020..4136    +  misc_feature   cPPT/CTS: central polypurine tract and central termination sequence of HIV-1
   4170..4194    +  protein_bind   attB1: mutant version of attB; recombination site for the Gateway® BP reaction BP Clonase™
   4209..4227    +  enhancer       CMV enhancer (fragment): human cytomegalovirus immediate early enhancer
   4252..4318    +  CDS            small t antigen (fragment): SV40 (simian virus 40) small t antigen
   4325..5503    +  promoter       EF-1α promoter: strong constitutive promoter for human elongation factor EF-1α
   5520..5538    +  promoter       T7 promoter: promoter for bacteriophage T7 RNA polymerase
   5583..6524    +  CDS            DDRGK1: DDRGK_HUMAN - Also known as C20orf116 From Homo sapiens (Human).
   6552..6579    +  CDS            3xHA (fragment): three tandem HA epitope tags
   6587..6611    -  protein_bind   attB2: mutant version of attB; recombination site for the Gateway® BP reaction BP Clonase™
   6642..7230    +  misc_feature   WPRE: woodchuck hepatitis virus posttranscriptional regulatory element
   7281..7780    +  promoter       PGK promoter: mouse phosphoglycerate kinase 1 promoter
   7794..8597    +  CDS            NeoR/KanR: aminoglycoside phosphotransferase from Tn5; aph(3')-II (or nptII); confers resistance to neomycin, kanamycin, and G418 (Geneticin®)
   8671..8808    +  CDS            nef (fragment): NEF_HV1LA - Experimental evidence at protein level: Swiss-Prot protein existence level 1. Extracellular Nef protein targets CD4(+) T-lymphocytes for apoptosis by interacting with CXCR4 surface receptors. From Human immunodeficiency virus type 1 group M subtype B (isolate Lai) (HIV-1).
   8794..8974    +  LTR            5' LTR (truncated): truncated 5' long terminal repeat (LTR) from HIV-1
   9046..9167    +  polyA_signal   SV40 poly(A) signal: SV40 polyadenylation signal
   9207..9342    +  rep_origin     SV40 ori: SV40 origin of replication
   9363..9381    -  promoter       T7 promoter: promoter for bacteriophage T7 RNA polymerase
   9389..9544    +  CDS            lacZα (fragment): LacZα fragment of β-galactosidase; lacZ fragment
   9549..9977    +  rep_origin     f1 ori (sequence partly withheld): f1 bacteriophage origin of replication; arrow indicates direction of (+) strand synthesis
