[The description below was written by a language model from this plasmid's Addgene catalogue record and pLannotate feature annotations shown in this document.]
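Description:
pLenti-X1-Neo-DDRGK1-K120R-HA is a lentiviral transfer plasmid of about 10 kb, built on the pLenti-X1-Neo backbone, for stable expression of a point mutant of human DDRGK1 (also known as UFBP1 or C20orf116) in mammalian cells. In bacteria it is maintained through a high-copy ColE1/pUC-type origin and selected with ampicillin via the β-lactamase gene. An f1 origin, an SV40 origin and remnants of lac/lacZα cloning sequences are also present in the backbone.

The viral portion has a third-generation-style layout. An RSV promoter fused to a truncated HIV-1 5' LTR drives genomic RNA production in packaging cells. It is followed by the Ψ packaging signal with a short gag fragment, the Rev response element for Rev-dependent nuclear export, and the cPPT/CTS, which aids nuclear import of the reverse-transcribed genome. The downstream LTR is also annotated as truncated, and it is followed by an SV40 polyadenylation signal.

Between Gateway attB1 and attB2 sites, the strong constitutive EF-1α promoter drives the DDRGK1 coding sequence carrying the K120R substitution. The protein is fused at its C terminus to an HA epitope for detection or immunoprecipitation; the annotation tool matched this tag as a fragment of a 3xHA element, consistent with a single HA tag. A WPRE downstream of the insert enhances transcript stability and expression. A separate mouse PGK promoter drives the neomycin phosphotransferase gene, allowing G418 selection of transduced cells.

The plasmid was deposited in connection with a genome-wide ER-phagy screen that implicated ER-resident UFMylation. The record does not state the functional consequence of the K120R change, although lysine-to-arginine substitutions are commonly used to remove a potential modification site.
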