Addgene plasmid #139851: pLenti-X1-Neo-DDRGK1-K120R-HA
Purpose: Lentiviral expression of human DDRGK1-K120R-HA
Depositing lab: Jacob Corn. Depositing organization: University of California, Berkeley. Publication: A Genome-wide ER-phagy Screen Highlights Key Roles of Mitochondrial Metabolism and ER-Resident UFMylation. Liang JR, Lingeman E, Luong T, Ahmed S, Muhar M, Nguyen T, Olzmann JA, Corn JE. Cell. 2020 Mar 19;180(6):1160-1177.e20. doi: 10.1016/j.cell.2020.02.017. Epub 2020 Mar 10. PubMed 32160526.
Backbone
  Vector backbone: pLenti-X1-Neo
  Vector type: Lentiviral
  Selectable markers: Neomycin (select with G418)
Growth in bacteria
  Bacterial resistance: Ampicillin, 100 μg/mL
  Growth temperature: 37°C
  Growth strain: NEB Stable
  Copy number: High Copy
Gene/Insert
  Gene/Insert name: DDRGK1
  Species: H. sapiens (human)
  Mutation: K120R
  Entrez Gene: DDRGK1 (a.k.a. C20orf116, SEMDSH, UFBP1, dJ1187M17.3)
  Tag / fusion protein: HA (C terminal on insert)
  Cloning method: Gibson Cloning
Terms and licenses: Academic/Nonprofit Terms; Industry Terms: Not Available to Industry
How to cite: pLenti-X1-Neo-DDRGK1-K120R-HA was a gift from Jacob Corn (Addgene plasmid # 139851 ; http://n2t.net/addgene:139851 ; RRID:Addgene_139851)
